>Addgene plasmid #20300 | pAP-ACN | depositor full sequence | sequence record 9547 | Author sequence
TCATTAATGCAGGTTAACCTGGCTTATCGAAATTAATACGACTCACTATAGGGAGACCGGCAGATCCGGC
GCGCCTGCAGGATCTCCTGCTGCTGCTGCTGCTGCTGGGCCTGAGGCTACAGCTCTCCCTGGGCATCATC
CCAGTTGAGGAGGAGAACCCGGACTTCTGGAACCGCGAGGCAGCCGAGGCCCTGGGTGCCGCCAAGAAGC
TGCAGCCTGCACAGACAGCCGCCAAGAACCTCATCATCTTCCTGGGCGATGGGATGGGGGTGTCTACGGT
GACAGCTGCCAGGATCTTAAAAGGGCAGAAGAAGGACAAACTGGGGCCTGAGATACCCCTGGCCATGGAC
CGCTTCCCATATGTGGCTCTGTCCAAGACATACAATGTAGACAAACATGTGCCAGACAGTGGAGCCACAG
CCACGGCCTACCTGTGCGGGGTCAAGGGCAACTTCCAGACCATTGGCTTGAGTGCAGCCGCCCGCTTTAA
CCAGTGCAACACGACACGCGGCAACGAGGTCATCTCCGTGATGAATCGGGCCAAGAAAGCAGGGAAGTCA
GTGGGAGTGGTAACCACCACACGAGTGCAGCACGCCTCGCCAGCCGGCACCTACGCCCACACGGTGAACC
GCAACTGGTACTCGGACGCCGACGTGCCTGCCTCGGCCCGCCAGGAGGGGTGCCAGGACATCGCTACGCA
GCTCATCTCCAACATGGACATTGACGTGATCCTAGGTGGAGGCCGAAAGTACATGTTTCGCATGGGAACC
CCAGACCCTGAGTACCCAGATGACTACAGCCAAGGTGGGACCAGGCTGGACGGGAAGAATCTGGTGCAGG
AATGGCTGGCGAAGCGCCAGGGTGCCCGGTATGTGTGGAACCGCACTGAGCTCATGCAGGCTTCCCTGGA
CCCGTCTGTGACCCATCTCATGGGTCTCTTTGAGCCTGGAGACATGAAATACGAGATCCACCGAGACTCC
ACACTGGACCCCTCCCTGATGGAGATGACAGAGGCTGCCCTGCGCCTGCTGAGCAGGAACCCCCGCGGCT
TCTTCCTCTTCGTGGAGGGTGGTCGCATCGACCATGGTCATCATGAAAGCAGGGCTTACCGGGCACTGAC
TGAGACGATCATGTTCGACGACGCCATTGAGAGGGCGGGCCAGCTCACCAGCGAGGAGGACACGCTGAGC
CTCGTCACTGCCGACCACTCCCACGTCTTCTCCTTCGGAGGCTACCCCCTGCGAGGGAGCTCCATCTTCG
GGCTGGCCCCTGGCAAGGCCCGGGACAGGAAGGCCTACACGGTCCTCCTATACGGAAACGGTCCAGGCTA
TGTGCTCAAGGACGGCGCCCGGCCGGATGTTACCGAGAGCGAGAGCGGGAGCCCCGAGTATCGGCAGCAG
TCAGCAGTGCCCCTGGACGAAGAGACCCACGCAGGCGAGGACGTGGCGGTGTTCGCGCGCGGCCCGCAGG
CGCACCTGGTTCACGGCGTGCAGGAGCAGACCTTCATAGCGCACGTCATGGCCTTCGCCGCCTGCCTGGA
GCCCTACACCGCCTGCGACCTGGCGCCCCCCGCCGGCACCACCGACGCCGCGCACCCGGGGCGGTCCGTG
GTCCCCGCGTTGCTTCCTCTGCTGGCCGGGACCCTGCTGCTGCTGGAGACGGCCACTGCTCCCTGAGATC
GAATTAATTCGATAGCTTCTAGAAGCTCGCTTTCTTGCTGTCCAATTTCTATTAAAGGTTCCTTTGTTCC
CTAAGTCCAACTACTAAACTGGGGGATATTATGAAGGGCCTTGAGCATCTGGATTCTGCCTAATAAAAAA
CATTTATTTTCATTGCAATGATGTATTTAAATTATTTCTGAATATTTTACTAAAAAGGGAATGTGGGAGG
TCAGTGCATTTAAAACATAAAGAAATGAAGAGCTAGTTCAAACCTTGGGAAAATACACTATATCTTAAAC
TCCATGAAAGAAGGTGAGGCTGCAAACAGCTAATGCACATTGGCAACAGCCCCTGATGCCTATGCCTTAT
TCATCCCTCAGAAAAGGATTCAAGTAGAGGCTTGATTTGGAGGTTAAAGTTTTGCTATGCTGTATTTTAA
TTAAGAATTCATAACTTCGTATAATGTATGCTATACGAAGTTATGGATCTGTCGATCGACGGATCGATCC
GAACAAACGACCCAACACCCGTGCGTTTTATTCTGTCTTTTTATTGCCGATCCCCTCAGAAGAACTCGTC
AAGAAGGCGATAGAAGGCGATGCGCTGCGAATCGGGAGCGGCGATACCGTAAAGCACGAGGAAGCGGTCA
GCCCATTCGCCGCCAAGCTCTTCAGCAATATCACGGGTAGCCAACGCTATGTCCTGATAGCGGTCCGCCA
CACCCAGCCGGCCACAGTCGATGAATCCAGAAAAGCGGCCATTTTCCACCATGATATTCGGCAAGCAGGC
ATCGCCATGGGTCACGACGAGATCCTCGCCGTCGGGCATGCGCGCCTTGAGCCTGGCGAACAGTTCGGCT
GGCGCGAGCCCCTGATGCTCTTCGTCCAGATCATCCTGATCGACAAGACCGGCTTCCATCCGAGTACGTG
CTCGCTCGATGCGATGTTTCGCTTGGTGGTCGAATGGGCAGGTAGCCGGATCAAGCGTATGCAGCCGCCG
CATTGCATCAGCCATGATGGATACTTTCTCGGCAGGAGCAAGGTGAGATGACAGGAGATCCTGCCCCGGC
ACTTCGCCCAATAGCAGCCAGTCCCTTCCCGCTTCAGTGACAACGTCGAGCACAGCTGCGCAAGGAACGC
CCGTCGTGGCCAGCCACGATAGCCGCGCTGCCTCGTCCTGCAGTTCATTCAGGGCACCGGACAGGTCGGT
CTTGACAAAAAGAACCGGGCGCCCCTGCGCTGACAGCCGGAACACGGCGGCATCAGAGCAGCCGATTGTC
TGTTGTGCCCAGTCATAGCCGAATAGCCTCTCCACCCAAGCGGCCGGAGAACCTGCGTGCAATCCATCTT
GTTCAATGGCCGATCCCATATTGGCTGCACGGATCCTGAACGGCAGAGGTTACGGCAGTTTGTCTCTCCC
CCTTCCGGGAGCCACCTTCTTCTCCAACCGTCCCGGTCGCGCTCTCGGCGCTTCTGAGGAGAGAACTGGC
TGAGTGACGCCCTTTATAGATTCGCCCTTGTGTCCCGCCCCTTCCTTTCCCGCCCTCCCTTGCGCTACGG
GGCCGCCCGCACCGGCCTACACGGAGCGCGCGCGGCGGAGTTGTTGACGCTAGGGCTCCGGCTCCCTGGT
TGGGTGTTCTTTCTGACGCGACAGGAGGAGGAGAATGTCCTGGTCCTGTCGTCCTCCTTTCGGGTTTCCC
GTGCACTCAAACCGAGGACTTACAGAACGGAGGATAAAGTTAGGCCATTTTTACTCAGCTTCGGAGTTCA
GGCTCATTTTTCAGCTAAAGTCTCTCATTAGTATCCCCCCACACACATCGGGAAAATGGTTTGTCCTACG
CATCGGTAATGAAGGCGGGGCCCTTCGGGTCCTCCGGAGCGGGTTCCGGGGGTGGGGGGAAGGAGGGAGG
GACGGGACGGGCCTCGTTCATGAATATTCAGTTCACCGCTGAATATGCATAAGGCAGGCAAGATGGCGCG
TCCAATCAATTGGAAGTAGCCGTTATTAGTGGAGAGGCCCCAGGACGTTGGGGCACCGCCTGTGCTCTAG
TAGCTTTACGGAGCCCTGGCGCTCGATGTTCAAGCCCAAGCTTTCGCGAGCTCGACCGAACAAACGACCC
AACACCCGTGCGTTTTATTCTGTCTTTTTATTGCCGCTCAGCTTTACAGTGACAATGACGGCTGGCGACT
GAATATTAGTGCTTACAGACAGCACTACATATTTTCCGTCGATGTTGAAATCCTTTCTCATATGTCACCA
TAAATATCAAATAATTATAGCAATCATTTACGCGTTAATGGCTAATCGCCATCTTCCAGCAGGCGCACCA
TTGCCCCTGTTTCACTATCCAGGTTACGGATATAGTTCATGACAATATTTACATTGGTCCAGCCACCAGC
TTGCATGATCTCCGGTATTGAAACTCCAGCGCGGGCCATATCTCGCGCGGCTCCGACACGGGCACTGTGT
CCAGACCAGGCCAGGTATCTCTGACCAGAGTCATCCTAAAATACACAAACAATTAGAATCAGTAGTTTAA
CACATTATACACTTAAAAATTTTATATTTACCTTAGCGCCGTAAATCAATCGATGAGTTGCTTCAAAAAT
CCCTTCCAGGGCGCGAGTTGATAGCTGGCTGGTGGCAGATGGCGCGGCAACACCATTTTTTCTGACCCGG
CAAAACAGGTAGTTATTCGGATCATCAGCTACACCAGAGACGGAAATCCATCGCTCGACCAGTTTAGTTA
CCCCCAGGCTAAGTGCCTTCTCTACACCTGCGGTGCTAACCAGCGTTTTCGTTCTGCCAATATGGATTAA
CATTCTCCCACCGTCAGTACGTGAGATATCTTTAACCCTGATCCTGGCAATTTCGGCTATACGTAACAGG
GTGTTATAAGCAATCCCCAGAAATGCCAGATTACGTATATCCTGGCAGCGATCGCTATTTTCCATGAGTG
AACGAACCTGGTCGAAATCAGTGCGTTCGAACGCTAGAGCCTGTTTTGCACGTTCACCGGCATCAACGTT
TTCTTTTCGGATCCGCCGCATAACCAGTGAAACAGCATTGCTGTCACTTGGTCGTGGCAGCCCGGACCGA
CGATGAAGCATGTTTAGCTGGCCCAAATGTTGCTGGATAGTTTTTACTGCCAGACCGCGCGCCTGAAGAT
ATAGAAGATAATCGCGAACATCTTCAGGTTCTGCGGGAAACCATTTCCGGTTATTCAACTTGCACCATGC
CGCCCACGACCGGCAAACGGACAGAAGCATTTTCCAGGTATGCTCAGAAAACGCCTGGCGATCCCTGAAC
ATGTCCATCAGGTTCTTGCGAACCTCATCACTCGTTGCATCGACCGGTAATGCAGGCAAATTTTGGTGTA
CGGTCAGTAAATTGGACACCTTCCTCTTCTTCTTGGGCATGGCCGCAGGAAAGCAGAGCCCTGAAGCTCC
CATCACCGGCCAATAAGAGCCAAGCCTGCAGTGTGACCTCATAGAGCAATGTGCCAGCCAGCCTGACCCC
AAGGGCCCTCAGGCTTGGGCACACTGTCTCTAGGACCCTGAGAGAAAGACATACCCATTTCTGCTTAGGG
CCCTGAGGATGAGCCCAGGGGTGGCTTGGCACTGAAGCAAAGGACACTGGGGCTCAGCTGGCAGCAAAGT
GACCAGGATGCTGAGGCTTTGACCCAGAAGCCAGAGGCCAGAGGCCAGGACTTCTCTTGGTCCCAGTCCA
CCCTCACTCAGAGCTTTACCAATGCCCTCTGGATAGTTGTCGGGTAACGGTGGACGCCACTGATTCTCTG
GCCAGCCTAGGACTTCGCCATTCCGCTGATTCTGCTCTTCCAGCCACTGGCTGACCGGTTGGAAGTACTC
CAGCAGTGCCTTGGCATCCAGGGCATCTGAGCCTACCAGGTCCTTCAGTACCTCCTGCCAGGGCCTGGAG
CAGCCAGCCTGCAACACCTGCCTGCCAAGCAGAGTGACCACTGTGGGCACAGGGGACACAGGGTGGGGCC
CACAACAGCACCATTGTCCACTTGTCCCTCACTAGTAAAAGAACTCTAGGGTTGCGGGGGGTGGGGGAGG
TCTCTGTGAGGCTGGTAAGGGATATTTGCCTGGCCCATGGAGATCCATAACTTCGTATAATGTATGCTAT
ACGAAGTTATAAGCTTTCGCGAGCTCGAGATCCCAGTCAGTCAGTCTCGAGCGATCGCGGCGCGCCGTCG
AGTTCTATAGTGTCACCTAAATCGTATGTGTATGATACATAAGGTTATGTATTAATTGTAGCCGCGTTCT
AACGACAATATGTCCATATGGTGCACTCTCAGTACAATCTGCTCTGATGCCGCATAGTTAAGCCAGCCCC
GACACCCGCCAACACCCGCTGACGCGCCCTGACGGGCTTGTCTGCTCCCGGCATCCGCTTACAGACAAGC
TGTGACCGTCTCCGGGAGCTGCATGTGTCAGAGGTTTTCACCGTCATCACCGAAACGCGCGAGACGAAAG
GGCCTCGTGATACGCCTATTTTTATAGGTTAATGTCATGATAATAATGGTTTCTTAGACGTCAGGTGGCA
CTTTTCGGGGAAATGTGCGCGGAACCCCTATTTGTTTATTTTTCTAAATACATTCAAATATGTATCCGCT
CATGAGACAATAACCCTGATAAATGCTTCAATAATATTGAAAAAGGAAGAGTATGAGTATTCAACATTTC
CGTGTCGCCCTTATTCCCTTTTTTGCGGCATTTTGCCTTCCTGTTTTTGCTCACCCAGAAACGCTGGTGA
AAGTAAAAGATGCTGAAGATCAGTTGGGTGCACGAGTGGGTTACATCGAACTGGATCTCAACAGCGGTAA
GATCCTTGAGAGTTTTCGCCCCGAAGAACGTTTTCCAATGATGAGCACTTTTAAAGTTCTGCTATGTGGC
GCGGTATTATCCCGTATTGACGCCGGGCAAGAGCAACTCGGTCGCCGCATACACTATTCTCAGAATGACT
TGGTTGAGTACTCACCAGTCACAGAAAAGCATCTTACGGATGGCATGACAGTAAGAGAATTATGCAGTGC
TGCCATAACCATGAGTGATAACACTGCGGCCAACTTACTTCTGACAACGATCGGAGGACCGAAGGAGCTA
ACCGCTTTTTTGCACAACATGGGGGATCATGTAACTCGCCTTGATCGTTGGGAACCGGAGCTGAATGAAG
CCATACCAAACGACGAGCGTGACACCACGATGCCTGTAGCAATGGCAACAACGTTGCGCAAACTATTAAC
TGGCGAACTACTTACTCTAGCTTCCCGGCAACAATTAATAGACTGGATGGAGGCGGATAAAGTTGCAGGA
CCACTTCTGCGCTCGGCCCTTCCGGCTGGCTGGTTTATTGCTGATAAATCTGGAGCCGGTGAGCGTGGGT
CTCGCGGTATCATTGCAGCACTGGGGCCAGATGGTAAGCCCTCCCGTATCGTAGTTATCTACACGACGGG
GAGTCAGGCAACTATGGATGAACGAAATAGACAGATCGCTGAGATAGGTGCCTCACTGATTAAGCATTGG
TAACTGTCAGACCAAGTTTACTCATATATACTTTAGATTGATTTAAAACTTCATTTTTAATTTAAAAGGA
TCTAGGTGAAGATCCTTTTTGATAATCTCATGACCAAAATCCCTTAACGTGAGTTTTCGTTCCACTGAGC
GTCAGACCCCGTAGAAAAGATCAAAGGATCTTCTTGAGATCCTTTTTTTCTGCGCGTAATCTGCTGCTTG
CAAACAAAAAAACCACCGCTACCAGCGGTGGTTTGTTTGCCGGATCAAGAGCTACCAACTCTTTTTCCGA
AGGTAACTGGCTTCAGCAGAGCGCAGATACCAAATACTGTTCTTCTAGTGTAGCCGTAGTTAGGCCACCA
CTTCAAGAACTCTGTAGCACCGCCTACATACCTCGCTCTGCTAATCCTGTTACCAGTGGCTGCTGCCAGT
GGCGATAAGTCGTGTCTTACCGGGTTGGACTCAAGACGATAGTTACCGGATAAGGCGCAGCGGTCGGGCT
GAACGGGGGGTTCGTGCACACAGCCCAGCTTGGAGCGAACGACCTACACCGAACTGAGATACCTACAGCG
TGAGCTATGAGAAAGCGCCACGCTTCCCGAAGGGAGAAAGGCGGACAGGTATCCGGTAAGCGGCAGGGTC
GGAACAGGAGAGCGCACGAGGGAGCTTCCAGGGGGAAACGCCTGGTATCTTTATAGTCCTGTCGGGTTTC
GCCACCTCTGACTTGAGCGTCGATTTTTGTGATGCTCGTCAGGGGGGCGGAGCCTATGGAAAAACGCCAG
CAACGCGGCCTTTTTACGGTTCCTGGCCTTTTGCTGGCCTTTTGCTCACATGTTCTTTCCTGCGTTATCC
CCTGATTCTGTGGATAACCGTATTACCGCCTTTGAGTGAGCTGATACCGCTCGCCGCAGCCGAACGACCG
AGCGCAGCGAGTCAGTGAGCGAGGAAGCGGAAGAGCGCCCAATACGCAAACCGCCTCTCCCCGCGCGTTG
GCCGAT
Features (pLannotate 1.2.2; 19 found; start..end, strand, type, name):
     34..52      +  promoter       T7 promoter: promoter for bacteriophage T7 RNA polymerase
     87..1586    +  CDS            SEAP: secreted alkaline phosphatase from human placenta The natural enzyme has a C-terminal transmembrane sequence that is replaced by a GPI anchor.
   1705..2099    +  polyA_signal   β-globin poly(A): human β-globin polyadenylation signal
   2111..2144    -  protein_bind   loxP: Cre-mediated recombination occurs in the 8-bp core sequence (GCATACAT). Cre recombinase
   2171..2219    -  polyA_signal   HSV TK poly(A) signal: herpes simplex virus thymidine kinase polyadenylation signal (Cole and Stacy, 1985)
   2226..3029    -  CDS            NeoR/KanR: aminoglycoside phosphotransferase from Tn5; aph(3')-II (or nptII); confers resistance to neomycin, kanamycin, and G418 (Geneticin®)
   3768..3816    -  polyA_signal   HSV TK poly(A) signal: herpes simplex virus thymidine kinase polyadenylation signal (Cole and Stacy, 1985)
   3962..4167    -  CDS            Cre (fragment): site-specific recombinase Cre is a site-specific recombinase from bacteriophage P1. Recombination occurs at loxP sequences.
   4166..4231    -  intron         small t intron: SV40 (simian virus 40) small t antigen intron
   4231..5058    -  CDS            Cre (fragment): site-specific recombinase Cre is a site-specific recombinase from bacteriophage P1. Recombination occurs at loxP sequences.
   5411..5623    -  CDS            Ace (fragment): ACE_MOUSE - Also known as Dcp1. Experimental evidence at protein level: Swiss-Prot protein existence level 1. Converts angiotensin I to angiotensin II by release of the terminal His-Leu, this results in an increase of the vasoconstrictor activity of angiotensin. Also able to inactivate bradykinin, a potent vasodilator. Has also a glycosidase activity which releases GPI- anchored proteins from the membrane by cleaving the mannose linkage in the GPI moiety. This GPIase activity seems to be crucial for the egg- binding ability of the sperm. From Mus musculus (Mouse).
   5787..5820    -  protein_bind   loxP: Cre-mediated recombination occurs in the 8-bp core sequence (GCATACAT). Cre recombinase
   5884..5902    -  promoter       SP6 promoter: promoter for bacteriophage SP6 RNA polymerase
   5965..6016    -  misc_feature   bom (fragment): basis of mobility region from pBR322
   6118..6153    -  CDS            rop (fragment): Rop protein, which maintains plasmids at low copy number; rop
   6248..6352    +  promoter       AmpR promoter: bla
   6353..7213    +  CDS            AmpR: β-lactamase; bla; confers resistance to ampicillin, carbenicillin, and related antibiotics
   7384..7972    +  rep_origin     ori: high-copy-number ColE1/pMB1/pBR322/pUC origin of replication
   8155..12      +  CDS            lacI (fragment) (across the origin): lac repressor; lacI; The lac repressor binds to the lac operator to inhibit transcription in E. coli. This inhibition can be relieved by adding lactose or isopropyl-β-D-thiogalactopyranoside (IPTG).
