[The description below was written by a language model from this plasmid's Addgene catalogue record and pLannotate feature annotations shown in this document.]
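Description:
pAP-ACN is a cassette-donor plasmid for building mouse gene-targeting vectors, made by inserting a roughly 5.8 kb AP-ACN module into the small Promega cloning vector pSP72 between XhoI and BglII sites that were destroyed during cloning. The backbone provides a high-copy ColE1/pUC-type origin and a β-lactamase gene for ampicillin selection in E. coli. T7 and SP6 phage promoters flank the insert and serve as sequencing primer sites. The short bom, rop and lacI matches in the feature table appear to be backbone remnants rather than functional elements.

The insert has two parts. The first is an alkaline phosphatase reporter: a human placental alkaline phosphatase coding sequence (annotated as SEAP) followed by a β-globin polyadenylation signal. No promoter is annotated upstream apart from T7, which is consistent with a reporter meant to be placed under the control of a targeted endogenous locus, although the record does not say this explicitly. The second part lies in the opposite orientation between two loxP sites. It contains a Cre recombinase coding sequence interrupted by the SV40 small t intron, a neomycin phosphotransferase gene, and an HSV TK poly(A) signal after each. Upstream of Cre is a fragment matching mouse Ace, which suggests that regulatory sequence from the angiotensin-converting enzyme gene drives Cre. The promoter for the neomycin gene is not annotated.

This layout is a self-excising selection cassette. G418 resistance allows targeted embryonic stem cell clones to be selected. Later Cre expression recombines the flanking loxP sites, removing both Cre and the marker and leaving the reporter and a single loxP site at the locus. The associated publication describes a protocol for constructing targeting vectors for knockout mice.
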