Addgene plasmid #20300: pAP-ACN
Depositing lab: Mario Capecchi. Depositing organization: University of Utah. Publication: A protocol for constructing gene targeting vectors: generating knockout mice for the cadherin family and beyond. Wu S, Ying G, Wu Q, Capecchi MR. Nat Protoc. 2008 . 3(6):1056-76. 10.1038/nprot.2008.70 PubMed 18546598.
Backbone
  Vector backbone: pSP72
  Backbone manufacturer: Promega
  Backbone size w/o insert (bp): 2394
  Vector type: Mammalian Expression, Mouse Targeting, Cre/Lox
  Selectable markers: Neomycin (select with G418)
Growth in bacteria
  Bacterial resistance: Ampicillin, 100 μg/mL
  Growth temperature: 37°C
  Growth strain: DH5alpha
  Growth instructions: DH5alpha
  Copy number: High Copy
Gene/Insert
  Gene/Insert name: AP-ACN
  Species: cloning vector
  Insert size (bp): 5802
  Mutation: N/A
  GenBank ID: EU530628
  Cloning method: Restriction Enzyme; 5′ cloning site XhoI (destroyed during cloning); 3′ cloning site BglII (destroyed during cloning)
  Sequencing primers: 5′ T7; 3′ SP6
Terms and licenses: Academic/Nonprofit Terms; Industry Terms: Not Available to Industry
How to cite: pAP-ACN was a gift from Mario Capecchi (Addgene plasmid # 20300 ; http://n2t.net/addgene:20300 ; RRID:Addgene_20300)
