>Addgene plasmid #20300 | pAP-ACN | addgene partial sequence | sequence record 26152 | 20300 with T7
CTCCTGCTGCTGCTGCTGCTGCTGGGCCTGAGGCTACAGCTCTCCCTGGGCATCATCCCAGTTGAGGAGG
AGAACCCGGACTTCTGGAACCGCGAGGCAGCCGAGGCCCTGGGTGCCGCCAAGAAGCTGCAGCCTGCACA
GACAGCCGCCAAGAACCTCATCATCTTCCTGGGCGATGGGATGGGGGTGTCTACGGTGACAGCTGCCAGG
ATCTTAAAAGGGCAGAAGAAGGACAAACTGGGGCCTGAGATACCCCTGGCCATGGACCGCTTCCCATATG
TGGCTCTGTCCAAGACATACAATGTAGACAAACATGTGCCAGACAGTGGAGCCACAGCCACGGCCTACCT
GTGCGGGGTCAAGGGCAACTTCCAGACCATTGGCTTGAGTGCAGCCGCCCGCTTTAACCAGTGCAACACG
ACACGCGGCAACGAGGTCATCTCCGTGATGAATCGGGCCAAGAAAGCAGGGAAGTCAGTGGGAGTGGTAA
CCACCACACGAGTGCAGCACGCCTCGCCAGCCGGCACCTACGCCCACACGGTGAACCGCAACTGGTACTC
GGACGCCGACGTGCCTGCCTCGGCCCGCCAGGAGGGGTGCCAGGACATCGCTACGCAGCTCATCTCCAAC
ATGGACATTGACGTGATCCTAGGTGGAGGCCGAAAGTACATGTTTCGCATGGGAACCCCAGACCCTGAGT
ACCCAGATGACTACAGCCAAGGTGGGACCAGGCTGGACGGGAAGAATCTGGTGCAGGAATGGCTGGCGAA
GCGCCANGGNGCCCGGTATGTGTGGAANCGCACTGAGCTCATGCAGGNTTCCCTGGACCCGTCTGTGACC
CATCTCATGGGTCTCTTTGAGCNN
